>Addgene plasmid #16465 | p21 promoter D | addgene partial sequence | sequence record 23206 | 16465 with M13-F20
GGAGAAGGGACGGATAGAACATCACTCATTTCTGTGTCTGTCAGAAGAACCAGTAGACACTTCCAGAATT
GTCCTTTATTTATGTCATCTCCATAAACCATCTGCAAATGAGGGTTATTTGGCATTTTTGTCATTTTGGA
ACCACAGAAATAAAGGATGACAAGCAGAGAGCCCCGGGCAGGAGGCAAAAGTCCTGTGTTCCAACTATAG
TCATTTCTTTGCTGCATGATCTGAGTTAGGTCACCAGACTTCTCTGAGCCCCAGTTTCCCCAGCAGTGTA
TACGGGCTATGTGGGGAGTATTCAGGAGACAGACAACTCACTCGTCAAATCCTCCCCTTCCTGGCCAACA
AAGCTGCTGCAACCACAGGGGTTTCTTCTGTTCAGGTGAGTGTAGGGTGTAGGGAGATTGGTTCAATGTC
CAATTCTTCTGTTTCCCTGGAGATCAGGTTGCCCTTTTTTGGTAGTCTCTCCAATTCCCTCCTTCCCGGA
AGCATGTGACAATCAACAACTTTGTATACTTAAGTTCAGTGGACCTCAATTTCCTCATCTGTGAAATAAA
CGGGACTGAAAAATCATTCTGGCCTCAAGATGCTTTGTTGGGGTGCCTAGGTGCTCCAGGTGCTTCTGGG
AGAGGTGACCTAGTGAGGGATCAGTGGGAATAGAGGTGATATTTGGGGNCNATTNCGGANATGGAAAAGN
GGCCCNCCGNTNTTAANACAAANAAATTTTNANGAATAAAGNCACCCTCCGGTTCTTTCCNCNGCTTGGC
AAATCCNTGCCTNCAGAGNGGTCACGGGAGCCAAAAGGGGCCATTCTAAC
