[The description below was written by a language model from this plasmid's Addgene catalogue record.]
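Description:
p21 promoter D is a mammalian reporter plasmid built on the pJFCAT1 backbone (about 5.6 kb without insert), in which a fragment of the human CDKN1A promoter (also known as p21, WAF1 or CIP1) is placed so that it can drive a chloramphenicol acetyltransferase (CAT) reporter. The depositor describes it as a human p21 promoter deletion-CAT reporter. The insert is recorded as 1139 bp of human sequence introduced by restriction enzyme cloning. The name and the comment suggest it is one member of a series of promoter truncations, but the record does not state which portion of the promoter is retained, the boundaries of the deletion, or whether particular regulatory elements such as p53-responsive sites are present or absent in this version. In bacteria the plasmid is maintained at high copy number under ampicillin selection. No mammalian selection marker is listed, and no feature table is provided, so the origin of replication and the other backbone elements cannot be described in detail.

In a construct of this type, CAT has no endogenous counterpart in mammalian cells, so enzyme activity measured in lysates after transfection serves as a readout of the transcriptional strength of the cloned promoter fragment. Comparing deletion variants allows regions needed for basal or induced CDKN1A transcription to be mapped. The associated publication concerns the control of p21WAF1/CIP1 expression in normal and neoplastic tissues, which is consistent with using this plasmid to dissect how the gene for this cyclin-dependent kinase inhibitor is regulated.
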