Addgene plasmid #16465: p21 promoter D
Depositing lab: Bert Vogelstein. Depositing organization: Johns Hopkins University and School of Medicine. Publication: Topological control of p21WAF1/CIP1 expression in normal and neoplastic tissues. el-Deiry WS, Tokino T, Waldman T, Oliner JD, Velculescu VE, Burrell M, Hill DE, Healy E, Rees JL, Hamilton SR. Cancer Res. 1995 Jul 1. 55(13):2910-9. PubMed 7796420.
Backbone
  Vector backbone: pJFCAT1
  Backbone manufacturer: ATCC
  Backbone size w/o insert (bp): 5600
  Vector type: Mammalian Expression
Growth in bacteria
  Bacterial resistance: Ampicillin, 100 μg/mL
  Growth temperature: 37°C
  Growth strain: DH5alpha
  Copy number: High Copy
Gene/Insert
  Gene/Insert name: p21 promoter (alt name: WAF1)
  Species: H. sapiens (human)
  Insert size (bp): 1139
  GenBank ID: U03106
  Entrez Gene: CDKN1A (a.k.a. CAP20, CDKN1, CIP1, MDA-6, P21, SDI1, WAF1, p21CIP1)
  Cloning method: Restriction Enzyme
  Sequencing primers: 5′ M13-F20
Terms and licenses: Academic/Nonprofit Terms; Industry Terms: Not Available to Industry
Depositor comments: Human p21 promoter deletion-CAT reporter.
How to cite: p21 promoter D was a gift from Bert Vogelstein (Addgene plasmid # 16465 ; http://n2t.net/addgene:16465 ; RRID:Addgene_16465)
